>Addgene plasmid #125134 | Double UP mNeon to mScarlet | depositor full sequence | sequence record 239172 | Full Sequence
GTCGACATTGATTATTGACTAGTTATTAATAGTAATCAATTACGGGGTCATTAGTTCATAGCCCATATAT
GGAGTTCCGCGTTACATAACTTACGGTAAATGGCCCGCCTGGCTGACCGCCCAACGACCCCCGCCCATTG
ACGTCAATAATGACGTATGTTCCCATAGTAACGCCAATAGGGACTTTCCATTGACGTCAATGGGTGGACT
ATTTACGGTAAACTGCCCACTTGGCAGTACATCAAGTGTATCATATGCCAAGTACGCCCCCTATTGACGT
CAATGACGGTAAATGGCCCGCCTGGCATTATGCCCAGTACATGACCTTATGGGACTTTCCTACTTGGCAG
TACATCTACGTATTAGTCATCGCTATTACCATGGGTCGAGGTGAGCCCCACGTTCTGCTTCACTCTCCCC
ATCTCCCCCCCCTCCCCACCCCCAATTTTGTATTTATTTATTTTTTAATTATTTTGTGCAGCGATGGGGG
CGGGGGGGGGGGGGGCGCGCGCCAGGCGGGGCGGGGCGGGGCGAGGGGCGGGGCGGGGCGAGGCGGAGAG
GTGCGGCGGCAGCCAATCAGAGCGGCGCGCTCCGAAAGTTTCCTTTTATGGCGAGGCGGCGGCGGCGGCG
GCCCTATAAAAAGCGAAGCGCGCGGCGGGCGGGAGTCGCTGCGTTGCCTTCGCCCCGTGCCCCGCTCCGC
GCCGCCTCGCGCCGCCCGCCCCGGCTCTGACTGACCGCGTTACTCCCACAGGTGAGCGGGCGGGACGGCC
CTTCTCCTCCGGGCTGTAATTAGCGCTTGGTTTAATGACGGCTCGTTTCTTTTCTGTGGCTGCGTGAAAG
CCTTAAAGGGCTCCGGGAGGGCCCTTTGTGCGGGGGGGAGCGGCTCGGGGGGTGCGTGCGTGTGTGTGTG
CGTGGGGAGCGCCGCGTGCGGCCCGCGCTGCCCGGCGGCTGTGAGCGCTGCGGGCGCGGCGCGGGGCTTT
GTGCGCTCCGCGTGTGCGCGAGGGGAGCGCGGCCGGGGGCGGTGCCCCGCGGTGCGGGGGGGCTGCGAGG
GGAACAAAGGCTGCGTGCGGGGTGTGTGCGTGGGGGGGTGAGCAGGGGGTGTGGGCGCGGCGGTCGGGCT
GTAACCCCCCCCTGCACCCCCCTCCCCGAGTTGCTGAGCACGGCCCGGCTTCGGGTGCGGGGCTCCGTAG
CGGGGCGTGGCGCGGGGCTCGCCGTGCCGGGCGGGGGGTGGCGGCAGGTGGGGGTGCCGGGCGGGGCGGG
GCCGCCTCGGGCCGGGGAGGGCTCGGGGGAGGGGCGCGGCGGCCCCCGGAGCGCCGGCGGCTGTCGAGGC
GCGGCGAGCCGCAGCCATTGCCTTTTATGGTAATCGTGCGAGAGGGCGCAGGGACTTCCTTTGTCCCAAA
TCTGTGCGGAGCCGAAATCTGGGAGGCGCCGCCGCACCCCCTCTAGCGGGCGCGGGGCGAAGCGGTGCGG
CGCCGGCAGGAAGGAAATGGGCGGGGAGGGCCTTCGTGCGTCGCCGCGCCGCCGTCCCCTTCTCCCTCTC
CAGCCTCGGGGCTGTCCGCGGGGGGACGGCTGCCTTCGGGGGGGACGGGGCAGGGCGGGGTTCGGCTTCT
GGCGTGTGACCGGCGGCTCTAGAGCCTCTGCTAACCATGTTCATGCCTTCTTCTTTTTCCTACAGCTCCT
GGGCAACGTGCTGGTTATTGTGCTGTCTCATCATTTTGGCAAAGAATTGCTGCAGATAACTTCGTATAAT
GTATGCTATACGAAGTTATATGGTGAGCAAGGGCGAGGAGGATAACATGGCCTCTCTCCCAGCGACACAT
GAGTTACACATCTTTGGCTCCATCAACGGTGTGGACTTTGACATGGTGGGTCAGGGCACCGGCAATCCAA
ATGATGGTTATGAGGAGTTAAACCTGAAGTCCACCAAGGGTGACCTCCAGTTCTCCCCCTGGATTCTGGT
CCCTCATATCGGGTATGGCTTCCATCAGTACCTGCCCTACCCTGACGGGATGTCGCCTTTCCAGGCCGCC
ATGGTAGATGGCTCCGGCTACCAAGTCCATCGCACAATGCAGTTTGAAGATGGTGCCTCCCTTACTGTTA
ACTACCGCTACACCTACGAGGGAAGCCACATCAAAGGAGAGGCCCAGGTGAAGGGGACTGGTTTCCCTGC
TGACGGTCCTGTGATGACCAACTCGCTGACCGCTGCGGACTGGTGCAGGTCGAAGAAGACTTACCCCAAC
GACAAAACCATCATCAGTACCTTTAAGTGGAGTTACACCACTGGAAATGGCAAGCGCTACCGGAGCACTG
CGCGGACCACCTACACCTTTGCCAAGCCAATGGCGGCTAACTATCTGAAGAACCAGCCGATGTACGTGTT
CCGTAAGACGGAGCTCAAGCACTCCAAGACCGAGCTCAACTTCAAGGAGTGGCAAAAGGCCTTTACCGAT
GTGATGGGCATGGACGAGCTGTACAAGTAAAGATCTTTTTCCCTCTGCCAAAAATTATGGGGACATCATG
AAGCCCCTTGAGCATCTGACTTCTGGCTAATAAAGGAAATTTATTTTCATTGCAATAGTGTGTTGGAATT
TTTTGTGTCTCTCACTCGGAAGGACATATGGGAGGGCAAATCATTTAAAACATCAGAATGAGTATTTGGT
TTAGAGTTTGGCAACATATGCCCATATGCTGGCTGCCATGAACAAAGGTTGGCTATAAAGAGGTCATCAG
TATATGAAACAGCCCCCTGCTGTCCATTCCTTATTCCATAGAAAAGCCTTGACTTGAGGTTAGATTTTTT
TTATATTTTGTTTTGTGTTATTTTTTTCTTTAACATCCCTAAAATTTTCCTTACATGTTTTACTAGCCAG
ATTTTTCCTCCTCTCCTGACTACTCCCAGTCATAGCTGTCCCTCTTCTCATAACTTCGTATAATGTATGC
TATACGAAGTTATGGTACCATGGTGAGCAAGGGCGAGGCAGTGATCAAGGAGTTCATGCGGTTCAAGGTG
CACATGGAGGGCTCCATGAACGGCCACGAGTTCGAGATCGAGGGCGAGGGCGAGGGCCGCCCCTACGAGG
GCACCCAGACCGCCAAGCTGAAGGTGACCAAGGGTGGCCCCCTGCCCTTCTCCTGGGACATCCTGTCCCC
TCAGTTCATGTACGGCTCCAGGGCCTTCATCAAGCACCCCGCCGACATCCCCGACTACTATAAGCAGTCC
TTCCCCGAGGGCTTCAAGTGGGAGCGCGTGATGAACTTCGAGGACGGCGGCGCCGTGACCGTGACCCAGG
ACACCTCCCTGGAGGACGGCACCCTGATCTACAAGGTGAAGCTCCGCGGCACCAACTTCCCTCCTGACGG
CCCCGTAATGCAGAAGAAGACAATGGGCTGGGAAGCGTCCACCGAGCGGTTGTACCCCGAGGACGGCGTG
CTGAAGGGCGACATTAAGATGGCCCTGCGCCTGAAGGACGGCGGACGCTACCTGGCGGACTTCAAGACCA
CCTACAAGGCCAAGAAGCCCGTGCAGATGCCCGGCGCCTACAACGTCGACCGCAAGTTGGACATCACCTC
CCACAACGAGGACTACACCGTGGTGGAACAGTACGAACGCTCCGAGGGCCGCCACTCCACCGGCGGCATG
GACGAGCTGTACAAGTTCGAAGGCAGCGGCGCTACTAACTTCAGCCTGCTGAAGCAGGCTGGAGACGTGG
AAGAGAATCCTGGACCTATCGATACCGGTCAATTGGCGGCCGCGCATGCGCTAGCTAATTTCCCTCTGCC
AAAAATTATGGGGACATCATGAAGCCCCTTGAGCATCTGACTTCTGGCTAATAAAGGAAATTTATTTTCA
TTGCAATAGTGTGTTGGAATTTTTTGTGTCTCTCACTCGGAAGGACATATGGGAGGGCAAATCATTTAAA
ACATCAGAATGAGTATTTGGTTTAGAGTTTGGCAACATATGCCCATATGCTGGCTGCCATGAACAAAGGT
TGGCTATAAAGAGGTCATCAGTATATGAAACAGCCCCCTGCTGTCCATTCCTTATTCCATAGAAAAGCCT
TGACTTGAGGTTAGATTTTTTTTATATTTTGTTTTGTGTTATTTTTTTCTTTAACATCCCTAAAATTTTC
CTTACATGTTTTACTAGCCAGATTTTTCCTCCTCTCCTGACTACTCCCAGTCATAGCTGTCCCTCTTCTC
TTATGGAGATCCCTCGACAAGCTTGGCGTAATCATGGTCATAGCTGTTTCCTGTGTGAAATTGTTATCCG
CTCACAATTCCACACAACATACGAGCCGGAAGCATAAAGTGTAAAGCCTGGGGTGCCTAATGAGTGAGCT
AACTCACATTAATTGCGTTGCGCTCACTGCCCGCTTTCCAGTCGGGAAACCTGTCGTGCCAGCGGATCCG
CATCTCAATTAGTCAGCAACCATAGTCCCGCCCCTAACTCCGCCCATCCCGCCCCTAACTCCGCCCAGTT
CCGCCCATTCTCCGCCCCATGGCTGACTAATTTTTTTTATTTATGCAGAGGCCGAGGCCGCCTCGGCCTC
TGAGCTATTCCAGAAGTAGTGAGGAGGCTTTTTTGGAGGCCTAGGCTTTTGCAAAAAGCTAACTTGTTTA
TTGCAGCTTATAATGGTTACAAATAAAGCAATAGCATCACAAATTTCACAAATAAAGCATTTTTTTCACT
GCATTCTAGTTGTGGTTTGTCCAAACTCATCAATGTATCTTATCATGTCTGGATCCGCTGCATTAATGAA
TCGGCCAACGCGCGGGGAGAGGCGGTTTGCGTATTGGGCGCTCTTCCGCTTCCTCGCTCACTGACTCGCT
GCGCTCGGTCGTTCGGCTGCGGCGAGCGGTATCAGCTCACTCAAAGGCGGTAATACGGTTATCCACAGAA
TCAGGGGATAACGCAGGAAAGAACATGTGAGCAAAAGGCCAGCAAAAGGCCAGGAACCGTAAAAAGGCCG
CGTTGCTGGCGTTTTTCCATAGGCTCCGCCCCCCTGACGAGCATCACAAAAATCGACGCTCAAGTCAGAG
GTGGCGAAACCCGACAGGACTATAAAGATACCAGGCGTTTCCCCCTGGAAGCTCCCTCGTGCGCTCTCCT
GTTCCGACCCTGCCGCTTACCGGATACCTGTCCGCCTTTCTCCCTTCGGGAAGCGTGGCGCTTTCTCAAT
GCTCACGCTGTAGGTATCTCAGTTCGGTGTAGGTCGTTCGCTCCAAGCTGGGCTGTGTGCACGAACCCCC
CGTTCAGCCCGACCGCTGCGCCTTATCCGGTAACTATCGTCTTGAGTCCAACCCGGTAAGACACGACTTA
TCGCCACTGGCAGCAGCCACTGGTAACAGGATTAGCAGAGCGAGGTATGTAGGCGGTGCTACAGAGTTCT
TGAAGTGGTGGCCTAACTACGGCTACACTAGAAGGACAGTATTTGGTATCTGCGCTCTGCTGAAGCCAGT
TACCTTCGGAAAAAGAGTTGGTAGCTCTTGATCCGGCAAACAAACCACCGCTGGTAGCGGTGGTTTTTTT
GTTTGCAAGCAGCAGATTACGCGCAGAAAAAAAGGATCTCAAGAAGATCCTTTGATCTTTTCTACGGGGT
CTGACGCTCAGTGGAACGAAAACTCACGTTAAGGGATTTTGGTCATGAGATTATCAAAAAGGATCTTCAC
CTAGATCCTTTTAAATTAAAAATGAAGTTTTAAATCAATCTAAAGTATATATGAGTAAACTTGGTCTGAC
AGTTACCAATGCTTAATCAGTGAGGCACCTATCTCAGCGATCTGTCTATTTCGTTCATCCATAGTTGCCT
GACTCCCCGTCGTGTAGATAACTACGATACGGGAGGGCTTACCATCTGGCCCCAGTGCTGCAATGATACC
GCGAGACCCACGCTCACCGGCTCCAGATTTATCAGCAATAAACCAGCCAGCCGGAAGGGCCGAGCGCAGA
AGTGGTCCTGCAACTTTATCCGCCTCCATCCAGTCTATTAATTGTTGCCGGGAAGCTAGAGTAAGTAGTT
CGCCAGTTAATAGTTTGCGCAACGTTGTTGCCATTGCTACAGGCATCGTGGTGTCACGCTCGTCGTTTGG
TATGGCTTCATTCAGCTCCGGTTCCCAACGATCAAGGCGAGTTACATGATCCCCCATGTTGTGCAAAAAA
GCGGTTAGCTCCTTCGGTCCTCCGATCGTTGTCAGAAGTAAGTTGGCCGCAGTGTTATCACTCATGGTTA
TGGCAGCACTGCATAATTCTCTTACTGTCATGCCATCCGTAAGATGCTTTTCTGTGACTGGTGAGTACTC
AACCAAGTCATTCTGAGAATAGTGTATGCGGCGACCGAGTTGCTCTTGCCCGGCGTCAATACGGGATAAT
ACCGCGCCACATAGCAGAACTTTAAAAGTGCTCATCATTGGAAAACGTTCTTCGGGGCGAAAACTCTCAA
GGATCTTACCGCTGTTGAGATCCAGTTCGATGTAACCCACTCGTGCACCCAACTGATCTTCAGCATCTTT
TACTTTCACCAGCGTTTCTGGGTGAGCAAAAACAGGAAGGCAAAATGCCGCAAAAAAGGGAATAAGGGCG
ACACGGAAATGTTGAATACTCATACTCTTCCTTTTTCAATATTATTGAAGCATTTATCAGGGTTATTGTC
TCATGAGCGGATACATATTTGAATGTATTTAGAAAAATAAACAAATAGGGGTTCCGCGCACATTTCCCCG
AAAAGTGCCACCTG
Features (pLannotate 1.2.2; 20 found; start..end, strand, type, name):
      4..383     +  enhancer       CMV enhancer: human cytomegalovirus immediate early enhancer
    386..661     +  promoter       chicken β-actin promoter: No description available
    662..1675    +  intron         chimeric intron: chimera between introns from chicken β-actin and rabbit β-globin
   1736..1769    -  protein_bind   loxP: Cre-mediated recombination occurs in the 8-bp core sequence (GCATACAT). Cre recombinase
   1770..2477    +  CDS            mNeonGreen: mNeonGreen is a basic (constitutively fluorescent) green/yellow fluorescent protein published in 2013, derived from Branchiostoma lanceolatum. It is reported to be a very rapidly-maturing monomer with moderate acid sensitivity.
   2549..2604    +  polyA_signal   β-globin poly(A) signal: rabbit β-globin polyadenylation signal (Gil and Proudfoot, 1987)
   2920..2953    -  protein_bind   loxP: Cre-mediated recombination occurs in the 8-bp core sequence (GCATACAT). Cre recombinase
   2960..3655    +  CDS            mScarlet-I: mScarlet-I is a basic (constitutively fluorescent) red fluorescent protein published in 2016, derived from synthetic construct. It is reported to be a rapidly-maturing monomer with moderate acid sensitivity.
   3830..3885    +  polyA_signal   β-globin poly(A) signal: rabbit β-globin polyadenylation signal (Gil and Proudfoot, 1987)
   4261..4277    -  protein_bind   lac operator: The lac repressor binds to the lac operator to inhibit transcription in E. coli. This inhibition can be relieved by adding lactose or isopropyl-β-D-thiogalactopyranoside (IPTG). lac repressor encoded by lacI
   4285..4315    -  promoter       lac promoter: promoter for the E. coli lac operon
   4330..4351    -  protein_bind   CAP binding site: CAP binding activates transcription in the presence of cAMP. E. coli catabolite activator protein
   4364..4403    -  CDS            lacI (fragment): lac repressor; lacI; The lac repressor binds to the lac operator to inhibit transcription in E. coli. This inhibition can be relieved by adding lactose or isopropyl-β-D-thiogalactopyranoside (IPTG).
   4410..4432    +  promoter       SV40 promoter (fragment): SV40 enhancer and early promoter
   4456..4591    +  rep_origin     SV40 ori: SV40 origin of replication
   4611..4745    +  polyA_signal   SV40 poly(A) signal: SV40 polyadenylation signal
   4747..4801    -  CDS            lacI (fragment): lac repressor; lacI; The lac repressor binds to the lac operator to inhibit transcription in E. coli. This inhibition can be relieved by adding lactose or isopropyl-β-D-thiogalactopyranoside (IPTG).
   4984..5572    -  rep_origin     ori: high-copy-number ColE1/pMB1/pBR322/pUC origin of replication
   5743..6603    -  CDS            AmpR: β-lactamase; bla; confers resistance to ampicillin, carbenicillin, and related antibiotics
   6604..6708    -  promoter       AmpR promoter: bla
