>Addgene plasmid #125134 | Double UP mNeon to mScarlet | addgene full sequence | sequence record 244757 | Addgene NGS Result
GGTCGACATTGATTATTGACTAGTTATTAATAGTAATCAATTACGGGGTCATTAGTTCATAGCCCATATA
TGGAGTTCCGCGTTACATAACTTACGGTAAATGGCCCGCCTGGCTGACCGCCCAACGACCCCCGCCCATT
GACGTCAATAATGACGTATGTTCCCATAGTAACGCCAATAGGGACTTTCCATTGACGTCAATGGGTGGAG
TATTTACGGTAAACTGCCCACTTGGCAGTACATCAAGTGTATCATATGCCAAGTACGCCCCCTATTGACG
TCAATGACGGTAAATGGCCCGCCTGGCATTATGCCCAGTACATGACCTTATGGGACTTTCCTACTTGGCA
GTACATCTACGTATTAGTCATCGCTATTACCATGGTCGAGGTGAGCCCCACGTTCTGCTTCACTCTCCCC
ATCTCCCCCCCCTCCCCACCCCCAATTTTGTATTTATTTATTTTTTAATTATTTTGTGCAGCGATGGGGG
CGGGGGGGGGGGGGGSGCGCGCCRGGSGGGGSGGGGSGGGGSGRGGGGSGGGGSGGGGSGRGGSGGAGAG
GTGCGGCGGCAGCCAATCAGAGCGGCGCGCTCCGAAAGTTTCCTTTTATGGCGAGGCGGCGGCGGCGGCG
GCCCTATAAAAAGCGAAGCGCGCGGCGGGCGGGAGTCGCTGCGCGCTGCCTTCGCCCCGTGCCCCGCTCC
GCCGCCGCCTCGCGCCGCCCGCCCCGGCTCTGACTGACCGCGTTACTCCCACAGGTGAGCGGGCGGGACG
GCCCTTCTCCTCCGGGCTGTAATTAGCGCTTGGTTTAATGACGGCTTGTTTCTTTTCTGTGGCTGCGTGA
AAGCCTTGAGGGGCTCCGGGAGGGCCCTTTGTGCGGGGGGAGCGGCTCGGGGGGTGCGTGCGTGTGTGTG
TGCGTGGGGAGCGCCGCGTGCGGCTCCGCGCTGCCCGGCGGCTGTGAGCGCTGCGGGCGCGGCGCGGGGC
TTTGTGCGCTCCGCAGTGTGCGCGAGGGGAGCGCGGCCGGGGGCGGTGCCCCGCGGTGCGGGGGGGGCTG
CGAGGGGAACAAAGGCTGCGTGCGGGGTGTGTGCGTGGGGGGGTGAGCAGGGGGTGTGGGCGCGTCGGTC
GGGCTGCAACCCCCCCTGCACCCCCCTCCCCGAGTTGCTGAGCACGGCCCGGCTTCGGGTGCGGGGCTCC
GTACGGGGCGTGGCGCGGGGCTCGCCGTGCCGGGCGGGGGGTGGCGGCAGGTGGGGGTGCCGGGCGGGGC
GGGGCCGCCYCGGGCCGGGGRGGGCTCGGGGGRGGGGCGCGGCGGCCCCCGGAGCGCCGGCGGCTGTCGA
GGCGCGGCGAGCCGCAGCCATTGCCTTTTATGGTAATCGTGCGAGAGGGCGCAGGGACTTCCTTTGTCCC
AAATCTGTGCGGAGCCGAAATCTGGGAGGCGCCGCCGCACCCCCTCTAGCGGGCGCGGGGCGAAGCGGTG
CGGCGCCGGCAGGAAGGAAATGGGCGGGGAGGGCCTTCGTGCGTCGCCGCGCCGCCGTCCCCTTCTCCCT
CTCCAGCCTCGGGGCTGTCCGCGGGGGGACGGCTGCCTTCGGGGGGGACGGGGCAGGGCGGGGTTCGGCT
TCTGGCGTGTGACCGGCGGCTCTAGAGCCTCTGCTAACCATGTTCATGCCTTCTTCTTTTTCCTACAGCT
CCTGGGCAACGTGCTGGTTATTGTGCTGTCTCATCATTTTGGCAAAGAATTGCTGCAGATAACTTCGTAT
AATGTATGCTATACGAAGTTATATGGTGAGCAAGGGCGAGGAGGATAACATGGCCTCTCTCCCAGCGACA
CATGAGTTACACATCTTTGGCTCCATCAACGGTGTGGACTTTGACATGGTGGGTCAGGGCACCGGCAATC
CAAATGATGGTTATGAGGAGTTAAACCTGAAGTCCACCAAGGGTGACCTCCAGTTCTCCCCCTGGATTCT
GGTCCCTCATATCGGGTATGGCTTCCATCAGTACCTGCCCTACCCTGACGGGATGTCGCCTTTCCAGGCC
GCCATGGTAGATGGCTCCGGCTACCAAGTCCATCGCACAATGCAGTTTGAAGATGGTGCCTCCCTTACTG
TTAACTACCGCTACACCTACGAGGGAAGCCACATCAAAGGAGAGGCCCAGGTGAAGGGGACTGGTTTCCC
TGCTGACGGTCCTGTGATGACCAACTCGCTGACCGCTGCGGACTGGTGCAGGTCGAAGAAGACTTACCCC
AACGACAAAACCATCATCAGTACCTTTAAGTGGAGTTACACCACTGGAAATGGCAAGCGCTACCGGAGCA
CTGCGCGGACCACCTACACCTTTGCCAAGCCAATGGCGGCTAACTATCTGAAGAACCAGCCGATGTACGT
GTTCCGTAAGACGGAGCTCAAGCACTCCAAGACCGAGCTCAACTTCAAGGAGTGGCAAAAGGCCTTTACC
GATGTGATGGGCATGGACGAGCTGTACAAGTAAAGATCTTTTTCCCTCTGCCAAAAATTATGGGGACATC
ATGAAGCCCCTTGAGCATCTGACTTCTGGCTAATAAAGGAAATTTATTTTCATTGCAATAGTGTGTTGGA
ATTTTTTGTGTCTCTCACTCGGAAGGACATATGGGAGGGCAAATCATTTAAAACATCAGAATGAGTATTT
GGTTTAGAGTTTGGCAACATATGCCCATATGCTGGCTGCCATGAACAAAGGTTGGCTATAAAGAGGTCAT
CAGTATATGAAACAGCCCCCTGCTGTCCATTCCTTATTCCATAGAAAAGCCTTGACTTGAGGTTAGATTT
TTTTTATATTTTGTTTTGTGTTATTTTTTTCTTTAACATCCCTAAAATTTTCCTTACATGTTTTACTAGC
CAGATTTTTCCTCCTCTCCTGACTACTCCCAGTCATAGCTGTCCCTCTTCTCATAACTTCGTATAATGTA
TGCTATACGAAGTTATGGTACCATGGTGAGCAAGGGCGAGGCAGTGATCAAGGAGTTCATGCGGTTCAAG
GTGCACATGGAGGGCTCCATGAACGGCCACGAGTTCGAGATCGAGGGCGAGGGCGAGGGCCGCCCCTACG
AGGGCACCCAGACCGCCAAGCTGAAGGTGACCAAGGGTGGCCCCCTGCCCTTCTCCTGGGACATCCTGTC
CCCTCAGTTCATGTACGGCTCCAGGGCCTTCATCAAGCACCCCGCCGACATCCCCGACTACTATAAGCAG
TCCTTCCCCGAGGGCTTCAAGTGGGAGCGCGTGATGAACTTCGAGGACGGCGGCGCCGTGACCGTGACCC
AGGACACCTCCCTGGAGGACGGCACCCTGATCTACAAGGTGAAGCTCCGCGGCACCAACTTCCCTCCTGA
CGGCCCCGTAATGCAGAAGAAGACAATGGGCTGGGAAGCGTCCACCGAGCGGTTGTACCCCGAGGACGGC
GTGCTGAAGGGCGACATTAAGATGGCCCTGCGCCTGAAGGACGGCGGACGCTACCTGGCGGACTTCAAGA
CCACCTACAAGGCCAAGAAGCCCGTGCAGATGCCCGGCGCCTACAACGTCGACCGCAAGTTGGACATCAC
CTCCCACAACGAGGACTACACCGTGGTGGAACAGTACGAACGCTCCGAGGGCCGCCACTCCACCGGCGGC
ATGGACGAGCTGTACAAGTTCGAAGGCAGCGGCGCTACTAACTTCAGCCTGCTGAAGCAGGCTGGAGACG
TGGAAGAGAATCCTGGACCTATCGATACCGGTCAATTGGCGGCCGCGCATGCGCTAGCTAATTTCCCTCT
GCCAAAAATTATGGGGACATCATGAAGCCCCTTGAGCATCTGACTTCTGGCTAATAAAGGAAATTTATTT
TCATTGCAATAGTGTGTTGGAATTTTTTGTGTCTCTCACTCGGAAGGACATATGGGAGGGCAAATCATTT
AAAACATCAGAATGAGTATTTGGTTTAGAGTTTGGCAACATATGCCCATATGCTGGCTGCCATGAACAAA
GGTTGGCTATAAAGAGGTCATCAGTATATGAAACAGCCCCCTGCTGTCCATTCCTTATTCCATAGAAAAG
CCTTGACTTGAGGTTAGATTTTTTTTATATTTTGTTTTGTGTTATTTTTTTCTTTAACATCCCTAAAATT
TTCCTTACATGTTTTACTAGCCAGATTTTTCCTCCTCTCCTGACTACTCCCAGTCATAGCTGTCCCTCTT
CTCTTATGGAGATCCCTCGACAAGCTTGGCGTAATCATGGTCATAGCTGTTTCCTGTGTGAAATTGTTAT
CCGCTCACAATTCCACACAACATACGAGCCGGAAGCATAAAGTGTAAAGCCTGGGGTGCCTAATGAGTGA
GCTAACTCACATTAATTGCGTTGCGCTCACTGCCCGCTTTCCAGTCGGGAAACCTGTCGTGCCAGCGGAT
CCGCATCTCAATTAGTCAGCAACCATAGTCCCGCCCCTAACTCCGCCCATCCCGCCCCTAACTCCGCCCA
GTTCCGCCCATTCTCCGCCCCATGGCTGACTAATTTTTTTTATTTATGCAGAGGCCGAGGCCGCCTCGGC
CTCTGAGCTATTCCAGAAGTAGTGAGGAGGCTTTTTTGGAGGCCTAGGCTTTTGCAAAAAGCTAACTTGT
TTATTGCAGCTTATAATGGTTACAAATAAAGCAATAGCATCACAAATTTCACAAATAAAGCATTTTTTTC
ACTGCATTCTAGTTGTGGTTTGTCCAAACTCATCAATGTATCTTATCATGTCTGGATCCGCTGCATTAAT
GAATCGGCCAACGCGCGGGGAGAGGCGGTTTGCGTATTGGGCGCTCTTCCGCTTCCTCGCTCACTGACTC
GCTGCGCTCGGTCGTTCGGCTGCGGCGAGCGGTATCAGCTCACTCAAAGGCGGTAATACGGTTATCCACA
GAATCAGGGGATAACGCAGGAAAGAACATGTGAGCAAAAGGCCAGCAAAAGGCCAGGAACCGTAAAAAGG
CCGCGTTGCTGGCGTTTTTCCATAGGCTCCGCCCCCCTGACGAGCATCACAAAAATCGACGCTCAAGTCA
GAGGTGGCGAAACCCGACAGGACTATAAAGATACCAGGCGTTTCCCCCTGGAAGCTCCCTCGTGCGCTCT
CCTGTTCCGACCCTGCCGCTTACCGGATACCTGTCCGCCTTTCTCCCTTCGGGAAGCGTGGCGCTTTCTC
ATAGCTCACGCTGTAGGTATCTCAGTTCGGTGTAGGTCGTTCGCTCCAAGCTGGGCTGTGTGCACGAACC
CCCCGTTCAGCCCGACCGCTGCGCCTTATCCGGTAACTATCGTCTTGAGTCCAACCCGGTAAGACACGAC
TTATCGCCACTGGCAGCAGCCACTGGTAACAGGATTAGCAGAGCGAGGTATGTAGGCGGTGCTACAGAGT
TCTTGAAGTGGTGGCCTAACTACGGCTACACTAGAAGAACAGTATTTGGTATCTGCGCTCTGCTGAAGCC
AGTTACCTTCGGAAAAAGAGTTGGTAGCTCTTGATCCGGCAAACAAACCACCGCTGGTAGCGGTGGTTTT
TTTGTTTGCAAGCAGCAGATTACGCGCAGAAAAAAAGGATCTCAAGAAGATCCTTTGATCTTTTCTACGG
GGTCTGACGCTCAGTGGAACGAAAACTCACGTTAAGGGATTTTGGTCATGAGATTATCAAAAAGGATCTT
CACCTAGATCCTTTTAAATTAAAAATGAAGTTTTAAATCAATCTAAAGTATATATGAGTAAACTTGGTCT
GACAGTTACCAATGCTTAATCAGTGAGGCACCTATCTCAGCGATCTGTCTATTTCGTTCATCCATAGTTG
CCTGACTCCCCGTCGTGTAGATAACTACGATACGGGAGGGCTTACCATCTGGCCCCAGTGCTGCAATGAT
ACCGCGAGACCCACGCTCACCGGCTCCAGATTTATCAGCAATAAACCAGCCAGCCGGAAGGGCCGAGCGC
AGAAGTGGTCCTGCAACTTTATCCGCCTCCATCCAGTCTATTAATTGTTGCCGGGAAGCTAGAGTAAGTA
GTTCGCCAGTTAATAGTTTGCGCAACGTTGTTGCCATTGCTACAGGCATCGTGGTGTCACGCTCGTCGTT
TGGTATGGCTTCATTCAGCTCCGGTTCCCAACGATCAAGGCGAGTTACATGATCCCCCATGTTGTGCAAA
AAAGCGGTTAGCTCCTTCGGTCCTCCGATCGTTGTCAGAAGTAAGTTGGCCGCAGTGTTATCACTCATGG
TTATGGCAGCACTGCATAATTCTCTTACTGTCATGCCATCCGTAAGATGCTTTTCTGTGACTGGTGAGTA
CTCAACCAAGTCATTCTGAGAATAGTGTATGCGGCGACCGAGTTGCTCTTGCCCGGCGTCAATACGGGAT
AATACCGCGCCACATAGCAGAACTTTAAAAGTGCTCATCATTGGAAAACGTTCTTCGGGGCGAAAACTCT
CAAGGATCTTACCGCTGTTGAGATCCAGTTCGATGTAACCCACTCGTGCACCCAACTGATCTTCAGCATC
TTTTACTTTCACCAGCGTTTCTGGGTGAGCAAAAACAGGAAGGCAAAATGCCGCAAAAAAGGGAATAAGG
GCGACACGGAAATGTTGAATACTCATACTCTTCCTTTTTCAATATTATTGAAGCATTTATCAGGGTTATT
GTCTCATGAGCGGATACATATTTGAATGTATTTAGAAAAATAAACAAATAGGGGTTCCGCGCACATTTCC
CCGAAAAGTGCCACCTG
Features (pLannotate 1.2.2; 19 found; start..end, strand, type, name):
      5..384     +  enhancer       CMV enhancer: human cytomegalovirus immediate early enhancer
    662..1678    +  intron         chimeric intron: chimera between introns from chicken β-actin and rabbit β-globin
   1739..1772    -  protein_bind   loxP: Cre-mediated recombination occurs in the 8-bp core sequence (GCATACAT). Cre recombinase
   1773..2480    +  CDS            mNeonGreen: mNeonGreen is a basic (constitutively fluorescent) green/yellow fluorescent protein published in 2013, derived from Branchiostoma lanceolatum. It is reported to be a very rapidly-maturing monomer with moderate acid sensitivity.
   2552..2607    +  polyA_signal   β-globin poly(A) signal: rabbit β-globin polyadenylation signal (Gil and Proudfoot, 1987)
   2923..2956    -  protein_bind   loxP: Cre-mediated recombination occurs in the 8-bp core sequence (GCATACAT). Cre recombinase
   2963..3658    +  CDS            mScarlet-I: mScarlet-I is a basic (constitutively fluorescent) red fluorescent protein published in 2016, derived from synthetic construct. It is reported to be a rapidly-maturing monomer with moderate acid sensitivity.
   3833..3888    +  polyA_signal   β-globin poly(A) signal: rabbit β-globin polyadenylation signal (Gil and Proudfoot, 1987)
   4264..4280    -  protein_bind   lac operator: The lac repressor binds to the lac operator to inhibit transcription in E. coli. This inhibition can be relieved by adding lactose or isopropyl-β-D-thiogalactopyranoside (IPTG). lac repressor encoded by lacI
   4288..4318    -  promoter       lac promoter: promoter for the E. coli lac operon
   4333..4354    -  protein_bind   CAP binding site: CAP binding activates transcription in the presence of cAMP. E. coli catabolite activator protein
   4367..4406    -  CDS            lacI (fragment): lac repressor; lacI; The lac repressor binds to the lac operator to inhibit transcription in E. coli. This inhibition can be relieved by adding lactose or isopropyl-β-D-thiogalactopyranoside (IPTG).
   4413..4435    +  promoter       SV40 promoter (fragment): SV40 enhancer and early promoter
   4459..4594    +  rep_origin     SV40 ori: SV40 origin of replication
   4614..4748    +  polyA_signal   SV40 poly(A) signal: SV40 polyadenylation signal
   4750..4804    -  CDS            lacI (fragment): lac repressor; lacI; The lac repressor binds to the lac operator to inhibit transcription in E. coli. This inhibition can be relieved by adding lactose or isopropyl-β-D-thiogalactopyranoside (IPTG).
   4987..5575    -  rep_origin     ori: high-copy-number ColE1/pMB1/pBR322/pUC origin of replication
   5746..6606    -  CDS            AmpR: β-lactamase; bla; confers resistance to ampicillin, carbenicillin, and related antibiotics
   6607..6711    -  promoter       AmpR promoter: bla
