[The description below was written by a language model from this plasmid's Addgene catalogue record and pLannotate feature annotations shown in this document.]
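Description:
Double UP mNeon to mScarlet is a mammalian expression plasmid built on the pCAX backbone and supplied as an empty backbone for Cre-dependent colour switching. It is propagated in E. coli through a high-copy ColE1/pUC-type origin and selected with ampicillin via the AmpR (β-lactamase) gene and its own promoter. Remnants of the cloning vector are also annotated, including a lac promoter/operator region, short lacI fragments, and an SV40 origin with an SV40 poly(A) signal. Expression in mammalian cells is driven by the CAG promoter, made up of the CMV enhancer, chicken β-actin promoter and chimeric β-actin/β-globin intron. The repository's sequencing could not fully resolve this region, so the β-actin promoter is annotated only in the depositor's sequence. The two records otherwise agree apart from a three-nucleotide difference in length.

Downstream of CAG, two loxP sites in the same orientation flank an mNeonGreen coding sequence and a rabbit β-globin poly(A) signal. This is followed by a red fluorescent protein coding sequence (annotated as mScarlet-I, with an internal NotI site removed) and a second β-globin poly(A) signal. Without Cre, transcription ends after mNeonGreen and cells are green. Cre excises the floxed cassette, which places mScarlet directly under CAG and turns cells red. The depositor states that a P2A and a multiple cloning site follow mScarlet, although neither is annotated in the feature tables, so that a gene of interest can be co-expressed only in recombined cells. The intended use is co-delivery with low doses of a Cre plasmid, for example by in utero electroporation. Only a subset of cells then recombines, and the green cells serve as internal controls for the red, manipulated cells in the same tissue.
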