Addgene plasmid #125134: Double UP mNeon to mScarlet
Purpose: (Empty Backbone) Natively produces mNeon, in the presence of Cre will be recombined to produce mScarlet.
Depositing lab: Erik Dent. Depositing organization: University of Wisconsin, Madison. Publication: Double UP: A Dual Color, Internally Controlled Platform for in utero Knockdown or Overexpression. Taylor RJ, Carrington J, Gerlach LR, Taylor KL, Richters KE, Dent EW. Front Mol Neurosci. 2020 May 20;13:82. doi: 10.3389/fnmol.2020.00082. eCollection 2020. PubMed 32508591.
Backbone
  Vector backbone: pCAX
  Backbone size (bp): 6734
  Vector type: Mammalian Expression
Growth in bacteria
  Bacterial resistance: Ampicillin, 100 μg/mL
  Growth temperature: 37°C
  Growth strain: DH5alpha
  Copy number: High Copy
Gene/Insert
  Gene/Insert name: None
  Mutation: Removed Not1 site in mScarlet
Terms and licenses: Academic/Nonprofit Terms; Industry Terms: Not Available to Industry
Depositor comments: Intent is to introduce low doses of pCAG Cre to recombine a subset of cells, such that mNeon can act as an internal control to mScarlet for use in in utero electroporation or other related techniques. Genetic overexpression can be easily attached following the mScarlet through use of a mcs after the P2A. Note: Addgene NGS is unable to fully resolve the CAG promoter sequence. Please refer to the depositor's sequence for this section of the plasmid.
How to cite: Double UP mNeon to mScarlet was a gift from Erik Dent (Addgene plasmid # 125134 ; http://n2t.net/addgene:125134 ; RRID:Addgene_125134)
